>Addgene plasmid #194016 | pAAV-U6-sgRNA(OXTR.2)-CMV-eGFP | addgene full sequence | sequence record 382315 | Addgene NGS Result
CCTGCAGGCAGCTGCGCGCTCGCTCGCTCACTGAGGCCGCCCGGGCGTCGGGCGACCTTTGGTCGCCCGG
CCTCAGTGAGCGAGCGAGCGCGCAGAGAGGGAGTGGCCAACTCCATCACTAGGGGTTCCTGCGGCCGCAC
GCGTGAGGGCCTATTTCCCATGATTCCTTCATATTTGCATATACGATACAAGGCTGTTAGAGAGATAATT
GGAATTAATTTGACTGTAAACACAAAGATATTAGTACAAAATACGTGACGTAGAAAGTAATAATTTCTTG
GGTAGTTTGCAGTTTTAAAATTATGTTTTAAAATGGACTATCATATGCTTACCGTAACTTGAAAGTATTT
CGATTTCTTGGCTTTATATATCTTGTGGAAAGGACGAAACACCGTGATGTCCCACAGCAGCTGGTTTTAG
AGCTAGAAATAGCAAGTTAAAATAAGGCTAGTCCGTTATCAACTTGAAAAAGTGGCACCGAGTCGGTGCT
TTTTTTCTAGAGGGTACCGGGGCCCGGTCGACTAGTTATTAATAGTAATCAATTACGGGGTCATTAGTTC
ATAGCCCATATATGGAGTTCCGCGTTACATAACTTACGGTAAATGGCCCGCCTGGCTGACCGCCCAACGA
CCCCCGCCCATTGACGTCAATAATGACGTATGTTCCCATAGTAACGCCAATAGGGACTTTCCATTGACGT
CAATGGGTGGAGTATTTACGGTAAACTGCCCACTTGGCAGTACATCAAGTGTATCATATGCCAAGTACGC
CCCCTATTGACGTCAATGACGGTAAATGGCCCGCCTGGCATTATGCCCAGTACATGACCTTATGGGACTT
TCCTACTTGGCAGTACATCTACGTATTAGTCATCGCTATTACCATGGTGATGCGGTTTTGGCAGTACATC
AATGGGCGTGGATAGCGGTTTGACTCACGGGGATTTCCAAGTCTCCACCCCATTGACGTCAATGGGAGTT
TGTTTTGGCACCAAAATCAACGGGACTTTCCAAAATGTCGTAACAACTCCGCCCCATTGACGCAAATGGG
CGGTAGGCGTGTACGGTGGGAGGTCTATATAAGCAGAGCTGGTTTAGTGAACCGTCAGATCCGCTAGCGC
TACCGGTCGCCACCATGGTGAGCAAGGGCGAGGAGCTGTTCACCGGGGTGGTGCCCATCCTGGTCGAGCT
GGACGGCGACGTAAACGGCCACAAGTTCAGCGTGTCCGGCGAGGGCGAGGGCGATGCCACCTACGGCAAG
CTGACCCTGAAGTTCATCTGCACCACCGGCAAGCTGCCCGTGCCCTGGCCCACCCTCGTGACCACCCTGA
CCTACGGCGTGCAGTGCTTCAGCCGCTACCCCGACCACATGAAGCAGCACGACTTCTTCAAGTCCGCCAT
GCCCGAAGGCTACGTCCAGGAGCGCACCATCTTCTTCAAGGACGACGGCAACTACAAGACCCGCGCCGAG
GTGAAGTTCGAGGGCGACACCCTGGTGAACCGCATCGAGCTGAAGGGCATCGACTTCAAGGAGGACGGCA
ACATCCTGGGGCACAAGCTGGAGTACAACTACAACAGCCACAACGTCTATATCATGGCCGACAAGCAGAA
GAACGGCATCAAGGTGAACTTCAAGATCCGCCACAACATCGAGGACGGCAGCGTGCAGCTCGCCGACCAC
TACCAGCAGAACACCCCCATCGGCGACGGCCCCGTGCTGCTGCCCGACAACCACTACCTGAGCACCCAGT
CCGCCCTGAGCAAAGACCCCAACGAGAAGCGCGATCACATGGTCCTGCTGGAGTTCGTGACCGCCGCCGG
GATCACTCTCGGCATGGACGAGCTGTACAAGTCCGGACTCAGATCTCGATAACCTGCAGCGAATTCGATA
TCAAGCTTATCGATACCGAGCGCTGCTCGAGAGATCTACGGGTGGCATCCCTGTGACCCCTCCCCAGTGC
CTCTCCTGGCCCTGGAAGTTGCCACTCCAGTGCCCACCAGCCTTGTCCTAATAAAATTAAGTTGCATCAT
TTTGTCTGACTAGGTGTCCTTCTATAATATTATGGGGTGGAGGGGGGTGGTATGGAGCAAGGGGCAAGTT
GGGAAGACAACCTGTAGGGCCTGCGGGGTCTATTGGGAACCAAGCTGGAGTGCAGTGGCACAATCTTGGC
TCACTGCAATCTCCGCCTCCTGGGTTCAAGCGATTCTCCTGCCTCAGCCTCCCGAGTTGTTGGGATTCCA
GGCATGCATGACCAGGCTCAGCTAATTTTTGTTTTTTTGGTAGAGACGGGGTTTCACCATATTGGCCAGG
CTGGTCTCCAACTCCTAATCTCAGGTGATCTACCCACCTTGGCCTCCCAAATTGCTGGGATTACAGGCGT
GAACCACTGCTCCCTTCCCTGTCCTTCTGATTTTGTAGGTAACCACGTGCGGACCGAGCGGCCGCAGGAA
CCCCTAGTGATGGAGTTGGCCACTCCCTCTCTGCGCGCTCGCTCGCTCACTGAGGCCGGGCGACCAAAGG
TCGCCCGACGCCCGGGCTTTGCCCGGGCGGCCTCAGTGAGCGAGCGAGCGCGCAGCTGCCTGCAGGGGCG
CCTGATGCGGTATTTTCTCCTTACGCATCTGTGCGGTATTTCACACCGCATA
[95 nt withheld, positions 2643-2737]
T
[46 nt withheld, positions 2739-2784]
C
[141 nt withheld, positions 2786-2926]
CCTTTGACGTTGGAGTCCACGTTCTTT
[37 nt withheld, positions 2954-2990]
ACTCTATCTCGGGCTATTCTTTTGATTTATAAGGGATTTTGCCGATTTCGGTCTATTGGTTAAAAAATGA
GCTGATTTAACAAAAATTTAACGCGAATTTTAACAAAATATTAACGTTTACAATTTTATGGTGCACTCTC
AGTACAATCTGCTCTGATGCCGCATAGTTAAGCCAGCCCCGACACCCGCCAACACCCGCTGACGCGCCCT
GACGGGCTTGTCTGCTCCCGGCATCCGCTTACAGACAAGCTGTGACCGTCTCCGGGAGCTGCATGTGTCA
GAGGTTTTCACCGTCATCACCGAAACGCGCGAGACGAAAGGGCCTCGTGATACGCCTATTTTTATAGGTT
AATGTCATGATAATAATGGTTTCTTAGACGTCAGGTGGCACTTTTCGGGGAAATGTGCGCGGAACCCCTA
TTTGTTTATTTTTCTAAATACATTCAAATATGTATCCGCTCATGAGACAATAACCCTGATAAATGCTTCA
ATAATATTGAAAAAGGAAGAGTATGAGTATTCAACATTTCCGTGTCGCCCTTATTCCCTTTTTTGCGGCA
TTTTGCCTTCCTGTTTTTGCTCACCCAGAAACGCTGGTGAAAGTAAAAGATGCTGAAGATCAGTTGGGTG
CACGAGTGGGTTACATCGAACTGGATCTCAACAGCGGTAAGATCCTTGAGAGTTTTCGCCCCGAAGAACG
TTTTCCAATGATGAGCACTTTTAAAGTTCTGCTATGTGGCGCGGTATTATCCCGTATTGACGCCGGGCAA
GAGCAACTCGGTCGCCGCATACACTATTCTCAGAATGACTTGGTTGAGTACTCACCAGTCACAGAAAAGC
ATCTTACGGATGGCATGACAGTAAGAGAATTATGCAGTGCTGCCATAACCATGAGTGATAACACTGCGGC
CAACTTACTTCTGACAACGATCGGAGGACCGAAGGAGCTAACCGCTTTTTTGCACAACATGGGGGATCAT
GTAACTCGCCTTGATCGTTGGGAACCGGAGCTGAATGAAGCCATACCAAACGACGAGCGTGACACCACGA
TGCCTGTAGCAATGGCAACAACGTTGCGCAAACTATTAACTGGCGAACTACTTACTCTAGCTTCCCGGCA
ACAATTAATAGACTGGATGGAGGCGGATAAAGTTGCAGGACCACTTCTGCGCTCGGCCCTTCCGGCTGGC
TGGTTTATTGCTGATAAATCTGGAGCCGGTGAGCGTGGGTCTCGCGGTATCATTGCAGCACTGGGGCCAG
ATGGTAAGCCCTCCCGTATCGTAGTTATCTACACGACGGGGAGTCAGGCAACTATGGATGAACGAAATAG
ACAGATCGCTGAGATAGGTGCCTCACTGATTAAGCATTGGTAACTGTCAGACCAAGTTTACTCATATATA
CTTTAGATTGATTTAAAACTTCATTTTTAATTTAAAAGGATCTAGGTGAAGATCCTTTTTGATAATCTCA
TGACCAAAATCCCTTAACGTGAGTTTTCGTTCCACTGAGCGTCAGACCCCGTAGAAAAGATCAAAGGATC
TTCTTGAGATCCTTTTTTTCTGCGCGTAATCTGCTGCTTGCAAACAAAAAAACCACCGCTACCAGCGGTG
GTTTGTTTGCCGGATCAAGAGCTACCAACTCTTTTTCCGAAGGTAACTGGCTTCAGCAGAGCGCAGATAC
CAAATACTGTTCTTCTAGTGTAGCCGTAGTTAGGCCACCACTTCAAGAACTCTGTAGCACCGCCTACATA
CCTCGCTCTGCTAATCCTGTTACCAGTGGCTGCTGCCAGTGGCGATAAGTCGTGTCTTACCGGGTTGGAC
TCAAGACGATAGTTACCGGATAAGGCGCAGCGGTCGGGCTGAACGGGGGGTTCGTGCACACAGCCCAGCT
TGGAGCGAACGACCTACACCGAACTGAGATACCTACAGCGTGAGCTATGAGAAAGCGCCACGCTTCCCGA
AGGGAGAAAGGCGGACAGGTATCCGGTAAGCGGCAGGGTCGGAACAGGAGAGCGCACGAGGGAGCTTCCA
GGGGGAAACGCCTGGTATCTTTATAGTCCTGTCGGGTTTCGCCACCTCTGACTTGAGCGTCGATTTTTGT
GATGCTCGTCAGGGGGGCGGAGCCTATGGAAAAACGCCAGCAACGCGGCCTTTTTACGGTTCCTGGCCTT
TTGCTGGCCTTTTGCTCACATGT
Features (pLannotate 1.2.2; 18 found; start..end, strand, type, name):
     12..39      +  repeat_region  AAV2 ITR (fragment): inverted terminal repeat of adeno-associated virus serotype 2 inverted
     68..95      +  repeat_region  AAV2 ITR (fragment): inverted terminal repeat of adeno-associated virus serotype 2 inverted
    145..385     +  promoter       U6 promoter: RNA polymerase III promoter for human U6 snRNA
    414..489     +  misc_RNA       gRNA scaffold: guide RNA scaffold for the Streptococcus pyogenes CRISPR/Cas9 system
    583..886     +  enhancer       CMV enhancer: human cytomegalovirus immediate early enhancer
    887..1090    +  promoter       CMV promoter: human cytomegalovirus (CMV) immediate early promoter
   1135..1851    +  CDS            EGFP: EGFP is a basic (constitutively fluorescent) green fluorescent protein published in 1996, derived from Aequorea victoria. It is reported to be a rapidly-maturing weak dimer with moderate acid sensitivity.
   1852..1869    +  misc_feature   MCS (fragment): multiple cloning site
   1881..1908    +  misc_feature   MCS (fragment): pBluescript multiple cloning site
   1930..2406    +  polyA_signal   hGH poly(A) signal: human growth hormone polyadenylation signal
   2446..2586    +  repeat_region  AAV2 ITR: inverted terminal repeat of adeno-associated virus serotype 2 inverted
   2591..2642    -  misc_feature   bom (fragment): basis of mobility region from pBR322
   2661..3116    +  rep_origin     f1 ori (sequence partly withheld): f1 bacteriophage origin of replication; arrow indicates direction of (+) strand synthesis
   3117..3166    -  misc_feature   bom (fragment): basis of mobility region from pBR322
   3268..3303    -  CDS            rop (fragment): Rop protein, which maintains plasmids at low copy number; rop
   3398..3502    +  promoter       AmpR promoter: bla
   3503..4363    +  CDS            AmpR: β-lactamase; bla; confers resistance to ampicillin, carbenicillin, and related antibiotics
   4534..5122    +  rep_origin     ori: high-copy-number ColE1/pMB1/pBR322/pUC origin of replication
