[The description below was written by a language model from this plasmid's Addgene catalogue record and pLannotate feature annotations shown in this document.]
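Description:
pAAV-U6-sgRNA(OXTR.2)-CMV-eGFP is a 5.2 kb AAV transfer plasmid for CRISPR/Cas9 gene editing. It delivers a single guide RNA against the oxytocin receptor (Oxtr) coding sequence together with a green fluorescent marker. It was made by inserting a 20-nt spacer into a pAAV guide-expression backbone through SapI sites that were destroyed in cloning. In bacteria it replicates from a high-copy ColE1/pUC-type origin and is selected with ampicillin through the bla gene. An f1 phage origin is also present, and the annotated short bom and rop matches are backbone remnants. The recorded growth strain is a recombination-deficient one, as is commonly chosen for repeat-containing ITR plasmids.

The payload lies between AAV2 inverted terminal repeats, which allow the cassette to be packaged into recombinant AAV particles. The right-hand ITR is annotated in full, while the left one is detected only as two short fragments in the sequencing result. Inside the ITRs, a human U6 RNA polymerase III promoter drives the Oxtr spacer fused to the Streptococcus pyogenes Cas9 guide scaffold. A separate CMV enhancer/promoter unit (the catalogue's "cmb" entry appears to be a typo for CMV) expresses EGFP, terminated by the human growth hormone polyadenylation signal.

The plasmid encodes no Cas9, so the nuclease must be supplied separately, for example from a companion vector. The guide targets a sequence shared by mouse, rat, prairie vole, California deer mouse, golden hamster and spiny mouse. One reagent can therefore be used to disrupt neural oxytocin receptors across divergent rodent species, with EGFP marking the transduced cells.
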