Addgene plasmid #194016: pAAV-U6-sgRNA(OXTR.2)-CMV-eGFP
Purpose: Expresses a gRNA that targets OXTR coding sequence in multiple (rodent) species and eGFP
Depositing lab: Larry Young. Depositing organization: Emory University. Publication: An AAV-CRISPR/Cas9 strategy for gene editing across divergent rodent species: Targeting neural oxytocin receptors as a proof of concept. Boender AJ, Boon M, Albers HE, Eck SR, Fricker BA, Kelly AM, LeDoux JE, Motta SC, Shrestha P, Taylor JH, Trainor BC, Triana-Del Rio R, Young LJ. Sci Adv. 2023 Jun 2;9(22):eadf4950. doi: 10.1126/sciadv.adf4950. Epub 2023 May 31. PubMed 37256960.
Backbone
  Vector backbone: pAAV
  Backbone manufacturer: Hetian Lei #85451
  Backbone size w/o insert (bp): 5163
  Total vector size (bp): 5183
  Modifications to backbone: addition of gRNA
  Vector type: Mammalian Expression, AAV, CRISPR
Growth in bacteria
  Bacterial resistance: Ampicillin, 100 μg/mL
  Growth temperature: 37°C
  Growth strain: NEB Stable
  Copy number: Unknown
Gene/Insert 1
  Gene/Insert name: sgRNA(Oxtr.2) (alt name: sgRNA(Oxtr))
  gRNA/shRNA sequence: GTGATGTCCCACAGCAGCTG
  Species: M. musculus (mouse), R. norvegicus (rat); prairie vole, california deer mouse, golden hamster, spiny mouse
  Insert size (bp): 20
  Promoter: u6
  Cloning method: Restriction Enzyme; 5′ cloning site SapI (destroyed during cloning); 3′ cloning site Sap! (destroyed during cloning)
  Sequencing primers: 5′ cgcgtgagggcctatttcc; 3′ Unknown
Gene/Insert 2
  Gene/Insert name: eGFP (alt name: enhanced green fluorescent protein)
  gRNA/shRNA sequence: N/A
  Species: Aequorea victoria
  Promoter: cmb
  Cloning method: Restriction Enzyme; 5′ cloning site XbaI (not destroyed); 3′ cloning site EcoR1 (not destroyed)
  Sequencing primers: 5′ Unknown; 3′ Unknown
Terms and licenses: Academic/Nonprofit Terms; Industry Terms: Not Available to Industry
How to cite: pAAV-U6-sgRNA(OXTR.2)-CMV-eGFP was a gift from Larry Young (Addgene plasmid # 194016 ; http://n2t.net/addgene:194016 ; RRID:Addgene_194016)
